Addgene plasmid #165860: P[acman]-Omega1
Purpose: (Empty Backbone) Omega1 Basic cloning vector GB2.0 compatible P[acman]-derived backbone. Allows for copy induction from low to high using AutoFOS or similar. Requires EPI300 bacterial strain (DH10B Derived) or similar. uses blue-white screening
Depositing lab: Koen Venken. Depositing organization: Baylor College of Medicine. Publication: Multiplexed drug-based selection and counterselection genetic manipulations in Drosophila. Matinyan N, Karkhanis MS, Gonzalez Y, Jain A, Saltzman A, Malovannaya A, Sarrion-Perdigones A, Dierick HA, Venken KJT. Cell Rep. 2021 Sep 14;36(11):109700. doi: 10.1016/j.celrep.2021.109700. PubMed 34525356.
Backbone
  Vector backbone: P[acman]
  Backbone size (bp): 6204
  Vector type: Synthetic Biology
Growth in bacteria
  Bacterial resistance: Chloramphenicol, 25 μg/mL
  Growth temperature: 37°C
  Growth strain: EPI300
  Copy number: Low Copy
Gene/Insert
  Gene/Insert name: None
Terms and licenses: Academic/Nonprofit Terms; Industry Terms: Not Available to Industry
Depositor comments: Omega1
How to cite: P[acman]-Omega1 was a gift from Koen Venken (Addgene plasmid # 165860 ; http://n2t.net/addgene:165860 ; RRID:Addgene_165860)
