[The description below was written by a language model from this plasmid's Addgene catalogue record and pLannotate feature annotations shown in this document.]
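Description:
P[acman]-Omega1 is an empty cloning backbone that adapts the P[acman] conditionally amplifiable BAC vector to the GoldenBraid 2.0 (GB2.0) modular assembly system, serving as the "Omega1" destination vector. It is propagated in E. coli under chloramphenicol selection (cat gene with its own promoter) and carries the F-plasmid maintenance machinery: ori2, repE, incC and the sopA/sopB/sopC partitioning system, which keep it at low copy and favour stable maintenance. A second origin, oriV, allows the copy number to be induced from low to high. This requires a host such as EPI300 (a DH10B derivative), which in general supplies the replication factor needed to fire oriV on induction. The catalogue lists a backbone size of 6,204 bp, whereas the sequenced record is 8,539 nt; the record does not explain the difference.

The cloning region sits between the P element 5' and 3' ends and consists of a lacZα fragment with a pUC-type multiple cloning site flanked by T7 and SP6 promoters, next to an EM7 bacterial promoter. Replacing the lacZα cassette with assembled parts allows the blue-white screening noted in the record. The GoldenBraid type IIS restriction sites are not annotated in the feature table. A φC31 attB site lies just outside the P element 3' end. As in other P[acman] vectors, these elements offer two routes into the Drosophila genome: P transposase-mediated insertion or site-specific φC31 integrase-mediated integration into attP docking sites. No insert, fly marker or reporter is recorded. The vector is intended for building multi-part transgenes for Drosophila, and the associated publication concerns drug-based selection and counterselection in flies.
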