Features (pLannotate 1.2.2; 21 found; start..end, strand, type, name):
    252..401     +  CDS            yuaZ (fragment): YUAZ_ECO57 - Protein predicted: Swiss-Prot protein existence level 4. From Escherichia coli O157:H7.
    428..1013    +  misc_feature   P element 5' end: No description available
   1046..1136    +  misc_feature   bom (fragment): basis of mobility region from pBR322
   1142..1299    -  CDS            lacZα (fragment): LacZα fragment of β-galactosidase; lacZ fragment
   1302..1320    +  promoter       T7 promoter: promoter for bacteriophage T7 RNA polymerase
   1323..1379    +  misc_feature   MCS: pUC18/19 multiple cloning site
   1386..1404    -  promoter       SP6 promoter: promoter for bacteriophage SP6 RNA polymerase
   1458..1505    -  promoter       EM7 promoter: synthetic bacterial promoter&nbsp
   1537..1769    +  misc_feature   P element 3' end: P element 3' end
   1984..2053    -  protein_bind   attB: attB site for the φC31 integrase (Groth et al., 2000) phage φC31 integrase
   2091..2108    +  promoter       tet promoter (fragment): E. coli promoter for tetracycline efflux protein gene
   2196..2852    -  CDS            cat: CAT_ECOLX - Experimental evidence at protein level: Swiss-Prot protein existence level 1. This enzyme is an effector of chloramphenicol resistance in bacteria. From Escherichia coli. This protein is used as a marker in many commonly used cloning vectors, such as pACYC184.
   2853..2955    -  promoter       cat promoter: promoter of the E. coli cat gene encoding chloramphenicol acetyltransferase
   3072..3416    +  CDS            resD (fragment): REDF_ECOLI - Also known as D. Protein inferred from homology: Swiss-Prot protein existence level 3. Acts as a repressor of transcription and as a site-specific resolvase that cleaves at the RfsF site. From Escherichia coli (strain K12).
   3820..4532    -  rep_origin     oriV: incP origin of replication
   4612..4831    +  rep_origin     ori2: secondary origin of replication for the bacterial F plasmid; also known as oriS
   4922..5674    +  CDS            repE: REPE1_ECOLI - Also known as E, rep. Experimental evidence at protein level: Swiss-Prot protein existence level 1. Replication initiator in the monomeric form, and autogenous repressor in the dimeric form. From Escherichia coli (strain K12).
   5680..5930    +  misc_feature   incC: incC; incompatibility region of the bacterial F plasmid
   6256..7431    +  CDS            sopA: partitioning protein for the bacterial F plasmid; sopA
   7431..8399    +  CDS            sopB: SOPB_ECOLI - Also known as B. Experimental evidence at protein level: Swiss-Prot protein existence level 1. Control of plasmid partitioning; required to recognize the cis-acting. Binds specifically with the DNA segment containing the sopC region. SopB is trans-acting. From Escherichia coli (strain K12).
   8475..153     +  misc_feature   sopC (fragment) (across the origin): sopC; centromere-like partitioning region of the bacterial F plasmid
>Addgene plasmid #165860 | P[acman]-Omega1 | addgene full sequence | sequence record 336787 | Addgene NGS Result
ACCACGGTCCCACTCGTATCGTCGGTCTGATTATTAGTCTGGGACCACGGTCCCACTCGTATCGTCGGTC
TGATTATTAGTCTGGGACCACGATCCCACTCGTGTTGTCGGTCTGATTATCGGTCTGGGACCACGGTCCC
ACTTGTATTGTCGATCAGACTATCAGCGTGAGACTACGATTCCATCAATGCCTGTCAAGGGCAAGTATTG
ACATGTCGTCGTAACCTGTAGAACGGAGTAACCTCGGTGTGCGGTTGTATGCCTGCTGTGGATTGCTGCT
GTGTCCTGCTTATCCACAACATTTTGCGCACGGTTATGTGGACAAAATACCTGGTTACCCAGGCCGTGCC
GGCACGTTAACCGGGCTGCATCCGATGCAAGTGTGTCGCTGTCGAGATCCACTAGTCTGGACTACGTGGG
TCTGGCCCATGATGAAATAACATAAGGTGGTCCCGTCGATAGCCGAAGCTTACCGAAGTATACACTTAAA
TTCAGTGCACGTTTGCTTGTTGAGAGGAAAGGTTGTGTGCGGACGAATTTTTTTTTGAAAACATTAACCC
TTACGTGGAATAAAAAAAAATGAAATATTGCAAATTTTGCTGCAAAGCTGTGACTGGAGTAAAATTAATT
CACGTGCCGAAGTGTGCTATTAAGAGAAAATTGTGGGAGCAGAGCCTTGGGTGCAGCCTTGGTGAAAACT
CCCAAATTTGTGATACCCACTTTAATGATTCGCAGTGGAAGGCTGCACCTGCAAAAGGTCAGACATTTAA
AAGGAGGCGACTCAACGCAGATGCCGTACCTAGTAAAGTGATAGAGCCTGAACCAGAAAAGATAAAAGAA
GGCTATACCAGTGGGAGTACACAAACAGAGTAAGTTTGAATAGTAAAAAAAATCATTTATGTAAACAATA
ACGTGACTGTGCGTTAGGTCCTGTTCATTGTTTAATGAAAATAAGAGCTTGAGGGAAAAAATTCGTACTT
TGGAGTACGAAATGCGTCGTTTAGAGCAGCAGCGTCAGGATCCGGTCTCATGACAGCGAGAGACGCTATG
CGGCATCAGAGCAGATTGTACTGAGAGTGCACCATATGCGGTGTGAAATACCGCACAGATGCGTAAGGAG
AAAATACCGCATCAGGCGTCATTCGCCATTCAGGCTGCGCAACTGTTGGGAAGGGCGATCGGTGCGGGCC
TCTTCGCTATTACGCCAGCTGGCGAAAGGGGGATGTGCTGCAAGGCGATTAAGTTGGGTAACGCCAGGGT
TTTCCCAGTCACGACGTTGTAAAACGACGGCCAGTGAATTGTAATACGACTCACTATAGGGCGAATTCGA
GCTCGGTACCCGGGGATCCTCTAGAGTCGACCTGCAGGCATGCAAGCTTGAGTATTCTATAGTGTCACCT
AAATAGCTTGGCGTAATCATGGTCATGATCTGCCTCCTGGGTTTAGTTCCTCACCTTGTCGTATTATACT
ATGCCGATATACTATGCCGATGATTAATTGTCAACAGGCGTCTCTCTCCTGAGACCGGATCCGTTATGCG
TACTCGCAAATTATTAAAAATAAAACTTTAAAAATAATTTCGTCTAATTAATATTATGAGTTAATTCAAA
CCCCACGGACATGCTAAGGGTTAATCAACAATCATATCGCTGTCTCACTCAGACTCAATACGACACTCAG
AATACTATTCCTTTCACTCGCACTTATTGCAAGCATACGTTAAGTGGATGTCTCTTGCCGACGGGACCAC
CTTATGTTATTTCATCATGGTCTGGCCATTCTCATCGTGATCGACATGCCCGCCGTGACCGTCGAGAACC
CGCTGACGCTGCCCCGCGTATCCGCACCCGCCGACGCCGTCGCACGTCCCGTGCTCACCGTGACCACCGC
GCCCAGCGGTTTCGAGGGCGAGGGCTTCCCGGTGCGCCGCGCGTTCGCCGGGATCAACTACCGCCACCTC
GACCCGTTCATCATGATGGACCAGATGGGTGAGGTGGAGTACGCGCCCGGGGAGCCCAAGGGCACGCCCT
GGCACCCGCACCGCGGCTTCGAGACAGTGACCTACATCGTCGACCAATTCAACATCATGTTTGACAGCTT
ATCATCGAATTTCTGCCATTCATCCGCTTATTATCACTTATTCAGGCGTAGCAACCAGGCGTTTAAGGGC
ACCAATAACTGCCTTAAAAAAATTACGCCCCGCCCTGCCACTCATCGCAGTACTGTTGTAATTCATTAAG
CATTCTGCCGACATGGAAGCCATCACAAACGGCATGATGAACCTGAATCGCCAGCGGCATCAGCACCTTG
TCGCCTTGCGTATAATATTTGCCCATGGTGAAAACGGGGGCGAAGAAGTTGTCCATATTGGCCACGTTTA
AATCAAAACTGGTGAAACTCACCCAGGGATTGGCTGACACGAAAAACATATTCTCAATAAACCCTTTAGG
GAAATAGGCCAGGTTTTCACCGTAACACGCCACATCTTGCGAATATATGTGTAGAAACTGCCGGAAATCG
TCGTGGTATTCACTCCAGAGCGATGAAAACGTTTCAGTTTGCTCATGGAAAACGGTGTAACAAGGGTGAA
CACTATCCCATATCACCAGCTCACCGTCTTTCATTGCCATACGGAATTCCGGATGAGCATTCATCAGGCG
GGCAAGAATGTGAATAAAGGCCGGATAAAACTTGTGCTTATTTTTCTTTACGGTCTTTAAAAAGGCCGTA
ATATCCAGCTGAACGGTCTGGTTATAGGTACATTGAGCAACTGACTGAAATGCCTCAAAATGTTCTTTAC
GATGCCATTGGGATATATCAACGGTGGTATATCCAGTGATTTTTTTCTCCATTTTAGCTTCCTTAGCTCC
TGAAAATCTCGATAACTCAAAAAATACGCCCGGTAGTGATCTTATTTCATTATGGTGAAAGTTGGAACCT
CTTACGTGCCGATCATCACTCTCATTTTCGCCAAAAGTTGGCCCAGGGCTTCCCGGTATCAACAGGGACA
CCAGGATTTATTTATTCTGCGAAGTGATCTTCCGTCACAGGTATTTATTCGCGATAAGCTCATGGAGCGG
CGTAACCGTCGCACAGGAAGGACAGAGAAAGCGCGGATCTGGGAAGTGACGGACAGAACGGTCAGGACCT
GGATTGGGGAGGCGGTTGCCGCCGCTGCTGCTGACGGTGTGACGTTCTCTGTTCCGGTCACACCACATAC
GTTCCGCCATTCCTATGCGATGCACATGCTGTATGCCGGTATACCGCTGAAAGTTCTGCAAAGCCTGATG
GGACATAAGTCCATCAGTTCAACGGAAGTCTACACGAAGGTTTTTGCGCTGGATGTGGCTGCCCGGCACC
GGGTGCAGTTTGCGATGCCGGAGTCTGATGCGGTTGCGATGCTGAAACAATTATCCTGAGAATAAATGCC
TTGGCCTTTATATGGAAATGTGGAACTGAGTGGATATGCTGTTTTTGTCTGTTAAACAGAGAAGCTGGCT
GTTATCCACTGAGAAGCGAACGAAACAGTCGGGAAAATCTCCCATTATCGTAGAGATCCGCATTATTAAT
CTCAGGAGCCTGTGTAGCGTTTATAGGAAGTAGTGTTCTGTCATGATGCCTGCAAGCGGTAACGAAAACG
ATTTGAATATGCCTTCAGGAACAATAGAAATCTTCGTGCGGTGTTACGTTGAAGTGGAGCGGATTATGTC
AGCAATGGACAGAACAACCTAATGAACACAGAACCATGATGTGGTCTGTCCTTTTACAGCCAGTAGTGCT
CGCCGCAGTCGAGCGACAGGGCGAAGCCCTCGAGATCCCCTGCCATTTTTGGGGTGAGGCCGTTCGCGGC
CGAGGGGCGCAGCCCCTGGGGGGATGGGAGGCCCGCGTTAGCGGGCCGGGAGGGTTCGAGAAGGGGGGGC
ACCCCCCTTCGGCGTGCGCGGTCACGCGCACAGGGCGCAGCCCTGGTTAAAAACAAGGTTTATAAATATT
GGTTTAAAAGCAGGTTAAAAGACAGGTTAGCGGTGGCCGAAAAACGGGCGGAAACCCTTGCAAATGCTGG
ATTTTCTGCCTGTGGACAGCCCCTCAAATGTCAATAGGTGCGCCCCTCATCTGTCAGCACTCTGCCCCTC
AAGTGTCAAGGATCGCGCCCCTCATCTGTCAGTAGTCGCGCCCCTCAAGTGTCAATACCGCAGGGCACTT
ATCCCCAGGCTTGTCCACATCATCTGTGGGAAACTCGCGTAAAATCAGGCGTTTTCGCAGATTTGCGAGG
CTGGCCAGCTCCACGTCGCCGGCCGAAATCGAGCCTGCCCCTCATCTGTCAACGCCGCGCCGGGTGAGTC
GGCCCCTCAAGTGTCAACGTCCGCCCCTCATCTGTCAGTGAGGGCCAAGTTTTCCGCGAGGTATCCACAA
CGCCGGCGGCCGGCCGCGGTGTCTCGCACACGGCTTCGACGGCGTTTCTGGCGCGTTTGCAGGGCCATAG
ACGGCCGCCAGCCCAGCGGCGAGGGCAACCAGCCCGGTGAGCGTCGGAAAGGGGAATTTCGAGTGAGCGA
GGAAGCACCAGGGAACAGCACTTATATATTCTGCTTACACACGATGCCTGAAAAAACTTCCCTTGGGGTT
ATCCACTTATCCACGGGGATATTTTTATAATTATTTTTTTTATAGTTTTTAGATCTTCTTTTTTAGAGCG
CCTTGTAGGCCTTTATCCATGCTGGTTCTAGAGAAGGTGTTGTGACAAATTGCCCTTTCAGTGTGACAAA
TCACCCTCAAATGACAGTCCTGTCTGTGACAAATTGCCCTTAACCCTGTGACAAATTGCCCTCAGAAGAA
GCTGTTTTTTCACAAAGTTATCCCTGCTTATTGACTCTTTTTTATTTAGTGTGACAATCTAAAAACTTGT
CACACTTCACATGGATCTGTCATGGCGGAAACAGCGGTTATCAATCACAAGAAACGTAAAAATAGCCCGC
GAATCGTCCAGTCAAACGACCTCACTGAGGCGGCATATAGTCTCTCCCGGGATCAAAAACGTATGCTGTA
TCTGTTCGTTGACCAGATCAGAAAATCTGATGGCACCCTACAGGAACATGACGGTATCTGCGAGATCCAT
GTTGCTAAATATGCTGAAATATTCGGATTGACCTCTGCGGAAGCCAGTAAGGATATACGGCAGGCATTGA
AGAGTTTCGCGGGGAAGGAAGTGGTTTTTTATCGCCCTGAAGAGGATGCCGGCGATGAAAAAGGCTATGA
ATCTTTTCCTTGGTTTATCAAACGTGCGCACAGTCCATCCAGAGGGCTTTACAGTGTACATATCAACCCA
TATCTCATTCCCTTCTTTATCGGGTTACAGAACCGGTTTACGCAGTTTCGGCTTAGTGAAACAAAAGAAA
TCACCAATCCGTATGCCATGCGTTTATACGAATCCCTGTGTCAGTATCGTAAGCCGGATGGCTCAGGCAT
CGTGTCTCTGAAAATCGACTGGATCATAGAGCGTTACCAGCTGCCTCAAAGTTACCAGCGTATGCCTGAC
TTCCGCCGCCGCTTCCTGCAGGTCTGTGTTAATGAGATCAACAGCAGAACTCCAATGCGCCTCTCATACA
TTGAGAAAAAGAAAGGCCGCCAGACGACTCATATCGTATTTTCCTTCCGCGATATCACTTCCATGACGAC
AGGATAGTCTGAGGGTTATCTGTCACAGATTTGAGGGTGGTTCGTCACATTTGTTCTGACCTACTGAGGG
TAATTTGTCACAGTTTTGCTGTTTCCTTCAGCCTGCATGGATTTTCTCATACTTTTTGAACTGTAATTTT
TAAGGAAGCCAAATTTGAGGGCAGTTTGTCACAGTTGATTTCCTTCTCTTTCCCTTCGTCATGTGACCTG
ATATCGGGGGTTAGTTCGTCATCATTGATGAGGGTTGATTATCACAGTTTATTACTCTGAATTGGCTATC
CGCGTGTGTACCTCTACCTGGAGTTTTTCCCACGGTGGATATTTCTTCTTGCGCTGAGCGTAAGAGCTAT
CTGACAGAACAGTTCTTCTTTGCTTCCTCGCCAGTTCGCTCGCTATGCTCGGTTACACGGCTGCGGCGAG
CGCTAGTGATAATAAGTGACTGAGGTATGTGCTCTTCTTATCTCCTTTTGTAGTGTTGCTCTTATTTTAA
ACAACTTTGCGGTTTTTTGATGACTTTGCGATTTTGTTGTTGCTTTGCAGTAAATTGCAAGATTTAATAA
AAAAACGCAAAGCAATGATTAAAGGATGTTCAGAATGAAACTCATGGAAACACTTAACCAGTGCATAAAC
GCTGGTCATGAAATGACGAAGGCTATCGCCATTGCACAGTTTAATGATGACAGCCCGGAAGCGAGGAAAA
TAACCCGGCGCTGGAGAATAGGTGAAGCAGCGGATTTAGTTGGGGTTTCTTCTCAGGCTATCAGAGATGC
CGAGAAAGCAGGGCGACTACCGCACCCGGATATGGAAATTCGAGGACGGGTTGAGCAACGTGTTGGTTAT
ACAATTGAACAAATTAATCATATGCGTGATGTGTTTGGTACGCGATTGCGACGTGCTGAAGATGTATTTC
CACCGGTGATCGGGGTTGCTGCCCATAAAGGTGGCGTTTACAAAACCTCAGTTTCTGTTCATCTTGCTCA
GGATCTGGCTCTGAAGGGGCTACGTGTTTTGCTCGTGGAAGGTAACGACCCCCAGGGAACAGCCTCAATG
TATCACGGATGGGTACCAGATCTTCATATTCATGCAGAAGATACTCTCCTGCCTTTCTATCTTGGGGAAA
AGGACGATGTCACTTATGCAATAAAGCCCACTTGCTGGCCGGGGCTTGACATTATTCCTTCCTGTCTGGC
TCTGCACCGTATTGAAACTGAGTTAATGGGCAAATTTGATGAAGGTAAACTGCCCACCGATCCACACCTG
ATGCTCCGACTGGCCATTGAAACTGTTGCTCATGACTATGATGTCATAGTTATTGACAGCGCGCCTAACC
TGGGTATCGGCACGATTAATGTCGTATGTGCTGCTGATGTGCTGATTGTTCCCACGCCTGCTGAGTTGTT
TGACTACACCTCCGCACTGCAGTTTTTCGATATGCTTCGTGATCTGCTCAAGAACGTTGATCTTAAAGGG
TTCGAGCCTGATGTACGTATTTTGCTTACCAAATACAGCAATAGTAATGGCTCTCAGTCCCCGTGGATGG
AGGAGCAAATTCGGGATGCCTGGGGAAGCATGGTTCTAAAAAATGTTGTACGTGAAACGGATGAAGTTGG
TAAAGGTCAGATCCGGATGAGAACTGTTTTTGAACAGGCCATTGATCAACGCTCTTCAACTGGTGCCTGG
AGAAATGCTCTTTCTATTTGGGAACCTGTCTGCAATGAAATTTTCGATCGTCTGATTAAACCACGCTGGG
AGATTAGATAATGAAGCGTGCGCCTGTTATTCCAAAACATACGCTCAATACTCAACCGGTTGAAGATACT
TCGTTATCGACACCAGCTGCCCCGATGGTGGATTCGTTAATTGCGCGCGTAGGAGTAATGGCTCGCGGTA
ATGCCATTACTTTGCCTGTATGTGGTCGGGATGTGAAGTTTACTCTTGAAGTGCTCCGGGGTGATAGTGT
TGAAAAGACCTCTCGGGTATGGTCAGGTAATGAACGTGACCAGGAGCTGCTTACTGAGGACGCACTGGAT
GATCTCATCCCTTCTTTTCTACTGACTGGTCAACAGACACCGGCGTTCGGTCGAAGAGTATCTGGTGTCA
TAGAAATTGCCGATGGGAGTCGCCGTCGTAAAGCTGCTGCACTTACCGAAAGTGATTATCGTGTTCTGGT
TGGCGAGCTGGATGATGAGCAGATGGCTGCATTATCCAGATTGGGTAACGATTATCGCCCAACAAGTGCT
TATGAACGTGGTCAGCGTTATGCAAGCCGATTGCAGAATGAATTTGCTGGAAATATTTCTGCGCTGGCTG
ATGCGGAAAATATTTCACGTAAGATTATTACCCGCTGTATCAACACCGCCAAATTGCCTAAATCAGTTGT
TGCTCTTTTTTCTCACCCCGGTGAACTATCTGCCCGGTCAGGTGATGCACTTCAAAAAGCCTTTACAGAT
AAAGAGGAATTACTTAAGCAGCAGGCATCTAACCTTCATGAGCAGAAAAAAGCTGGGGTGATATTTGAAG
CTGAAGAAGTTATCACTCTTTTAACTTCTGTGCTTAAAACGTCATCTGCATCAAGAACTAGTTTAAGCTC
ACGACATCAGTTTGCTCCTGGAGCGACAGTATTGTATAAGGGCGATAAAATGGTGCTTAACCTGGACAGG
TCGCGTGTTCCAACTGAGTGTATAGAGAAAATTGAGGCCATTCTTAAGGAACTTGAAAAGCCAGCACCCT
GATGCGACCACGTTTTAGTCTACGTTTATCTGTCTTTACTTAATGTCCTTTGTTACAGGCCAGAAAGCAT
AACTGGCCTGAATATTCTCTCTGGGCCCACTGTTCCACTTGTATCGTCGGTCTGATAATCAGACTGGGA
